>Addgene plasmid #233821 | pWN043 | addgene full sequence | sequence record 469366 | Addgene NGS Result
TCGGTCTCATTCTTCTTCCGATGAAGAGGAAGCTAGAGAGCTAATCGAAAGAGCGAAGGAGGCAGCCGAA
AGAGCTCAAGAGGCCGCTGAAAGGACCGGTGATCCGAGAGTGAGAGAATTGGCCAGAGAACTGAAGAGGT
TGGCCCAGGAAGCTGCTGAGGAAGTCAAAAGGGATCCTAGCAGTTCCGATGTAAACGAAGCTCTTAAGCT
GATAGTGGAGGCCATTGAAGCAGCAGTCGACGCGTTAGAGGCGGCTGAGAGAACGGGGGACCCTGAAGTG
AGGGAATTAGCGCGTGAACTAGTCAGGTTGGCTGTAGAAGCCGCTGAGGAAGTACAAAGAAACCCGTCCA
GTTCAGATGTTAATGAAGCGCTGCATTCTATTGTTTATGCGATTGAGGCGGCGATTTTCGCTCTTGAAGC
GGCTGAGCGTACCGGTGATCCTGAGGTAAGAGAACTAGCAAGAGAGTTAGTCAGACTTGCCGTTGAAGCT
GCTGAAGAAGTTCAACGTAATCCATCTTCAAGGAACGTAGAACATGCCTTGATGAGAATAGTGCTAGCCA
TATACCTGGCGGAAGAAAACCTACGTGAGGCCGAGGAGTCTGGTGATCCAGAAAAGAGAGAAAAGGCAAG
GGAGAGAGTCAGGGAGGCTGTGGAAAGGGCAGAGGAGGTCCAGCGTGATCCAAGTGGGTGGCTGAATCAT
GGATCCTGAGACCAGACCAATAAAAAACGCCCGGCGGCAACCGAGCGTTCTGAACAAATCCAGATGGAGT
TCTGAGGTCATTACTGGATCTATCAACAGGAGTCCAAGCGAGCTCGATATCAAATTACGCCCCGCCCTGC
CACTCATCGCAGTACTGTTGTAATTCATTAAGCATTCTGCCGACATGGAAGCCATCACAAACGGCATGAT
GAACCTGAATCGCCAGCGGCATCAGCACCTTGTCGCCTTGCGTATAATATTTGCCCATGGTGAAAACGGG
GGCGAAGAAGTTGTCCATATTGGCCACGTTTAAATCAAAACTGGTGAAACTCACCCAGGGATTGGCTGAA
ACGAAAAACATATTCTCAATAAACCCTTTAGGGAAATAGGCCAGGTTTTCACCGTAACACGCCACATCTT
GCGAATATATGTGTAGAAACTGCCGGAAATCGTCGTGGTATTCACTCCAGAGCGATGAAAACGTTTCAGT
TTGCTCATGGAAAACGGTGTAACAAGGGTGAACACTATCCCATATCACCAGCTCACCGTCTTTCATTGCC
ATACGAAATTCCGGATGAGCATTCATCAGGCGGGCAAGAATGTGAATAAAGGCCGGATAAAACTTGTGCT
TATTTTTCTTTACGGTCTTTAAAAAGGCCGTAATATCCAGCTGAACGGTCTGGTTATAGGTACATTGAGC
AACTGACTGAAATGCCTCAAAATGTTCTTTACGATGCCATTGGGATATATCAACGGTGGTATATCCAGTG
ATTTTTTTCTCCATTTTAGCTTCCTTAGCTCCTGAAAATCTCGATAACTCAAAAAATACGCCCGGTAGTG
ATCTTATTTCATTATGGTGAAAGTTGGAACCTCTTACGTGCCCGATCAATCATGACCAAAATCCCTTAAC
GTGAGTTTTCGTTCCACTGAGCGTCAGACCCCGTAGAAAAGATCAAAGGATCTTCTTGAGATCCTTTTTT
TCTGCGCGTAATCTGCTGCTTGCAAACAAAAAAACCACCGCTACCAGCGGTGGTTTGTTTGCCGGATCAA
GAGCTACCAACTCTTTTTCCGAAGGTAACTGGCTTCAGCAGAGCGCAGATACCAAATACTGTTCTTCTAG
TGTAGCCGTAGTTAGGCCACCACTTCAAGAACTCTGTAGCACCGCCTACATACCTCGCTCTGCTAATCCT
GTTACCAGTGGCTGCTGCCAGTGGCGATAAGTCGTGTCTTACCGGGTTGGACTCAAGACGATAGTTACCG
GATAAGGCGCAGCGGTCGGGCTGAACGGGGGGTTCGTGCACACAGCCCAGCTTGGAGCGAACGACCTACA
CCGAACTGAGATACCTACAGCGTGAGCTATGAGAAAGCGCCACGCTTCCCGAAGGGAGAAAGGCGGACAG
GTATCCGGTAAGCGGCAGGGTCGGAACAGGAGAGCGCACGAGGGAGCTTCCAGGGGGAAACGCCTGGTAT
CTTTATAGTCCTGTCGGGTTTCGCCACCTCTGACTTGAGCGTCGATTTTTGTGATGCTCGTCAGGGGGGC
GGAGCCTATGGAAAAACGCCAGCAACGCGGCCTTTTTACGGTTCCTGGCCTTTTGCTGGCCTTTTGCTCA
CATGTTCTTTCCTGCGTTATCCCCTGATTCTGTGGATAACCGTAG
Features (pLannotate 1.2.2; 4 found; start..end, strand, type, name):
    720..754     -  terminator     lambda t0 terminator: minimal transcription terminator from phage lambda (Scholtissek and Grosse, 1987)
    828..1484    -  CDS            cat: CAT_ECOLX - Experimental evidence at protein level: Swiss-Prot protein existence level 1. This enzyme is an effector of chloramphenicol resistance in bacteria. From Escherichia coli. This protein is used as a marker in many commonly used cloning vectors, such as pACYC184.
   1485..1582    -  promoter       cat promoter: promoter of the E. coli cat gene encoding chloramphenicol acetyltransferase
   1666..2254    +  rep_origin     ori: high-copy-number ColE1/pMB1/pBR322/pUC origin of replication
