[The description below was written by a language model from this plasmid's Addgene catalogue record and pLannotate feature annotations shown in this document.]
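Description:
pWN043 is a part plasmid from a MoClo Yeast Toolkit (YTK)-compatible collection, built by Golden Gate cloning in the pYTK001 part-entry backbone. It is catalogued as a yeast expression vector, but the 2,355 nt sequence record shows only bacterial maintenance elements: a high-copy ColE1/pUC-type origin of replication and a chloramphenicol acetyltransferase (cat) gene driven by its native promoter and followed by the phage lambda t0 terminator. No yeast origin, centromere, auxotrophic marker, yeast promoter or yeast terminator is annotated. This fits its role as a storage plasmid for a single modular part rather than a vector that functions in yeast on its own. It is propagated in E. coli under chloramphenicol selection.

The payload is DNCR2, stored as a type 3B part. In the YTK scheme, type 3 positions hold coding sequences, and the 3B subtype is the downstream portion of a split coding sequence, joined in frame to a type 3A part to create a fusion protein. The annotation software did not label the insert, which presumably lies in the roughly 700 nt unannotated region ahead of the terminator, so its boundaries and flanking assembly sites cannot be confirmed from the table. The record groups this part under "NS3 systems". From general knowledge, DNCR2 is a designed reader protein that binds the hepatitis C virus NS3 protease when the latter is complexed with the drug danoprevir, which allows drug-controlled protein association. The record lists the insert species as S. cerevisiae, which may reflect the intended host or codon usage rather than the origin of the protein. The part is intended for assembly with other toolkit pieces into inducible promoter systems for tunable gene expression in budding yeast.
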