Addgene plasmid #233821: pWN043
Purpose: MoClo-YTK; type3B; NS3 systems; DNCR2
Depositing lab: Jeff Hasty. Depositing organization: University of California, San Diego (UCSD). Publication: A Standardized Set of MoClo-Compatible Inducible Promoter Systems for Tunable Gene Expression in Yeast. O'Laughlin R, Tran Q, Lezia A, Ngamkanjanarat W, Emmanuele P, Hao N, Hasty J. ACS Synth Biol. 2024 Jan 19;13(1):85-102. doi: 10.1021/acssynbio.3c00184. Epub 2023 Dec 11. PubMed 38079574.
Backbone
  Vector backbone: pYTK001
  Vector type: Yeast Expression
Growth in bacteria
  Bacterial resistance: Chloramphenicol, 25 μg/mL
  Growth temperature: 37°C
  Growth strain: DH5alpha
  Copy number: High Copy
Gene/Insert
  Gene/Insert name: DNCR2
  Species: S. cerevisiae (budding yeast)
  Cloning method: Golden Gate
Terms and licenses: Academic/Nonprofit Terms; Industry Terms: Not Available to Industry
How to cite: pWN043 was a gift from Jeff Hasty (Addgene plasmid # 233821 ; http://n2t.net/addgene:233821 ; RRID:Addgene_233821)
